Addgene plasmid #113052: ACPPiso1-V5
Purpose: Expresses human prostatic acid phosphatase (isoform 1) in mammalian cells
Depositing lab: Federico Sesti. Depositing organization: Rutgers, The State University of New Jersey. Publication: An evolutionarily conserved mode of modulation of Shaw-like K(+) channels. Cotella D, Hernandez-Enriquez B, Duan Z, Wu X, Gazula VR, Brown MR, Kaczmarek LK, Sesti F. FASEB J. 2013 Apr;27(4):1381-93. doi: 10.1096/fj.12-222778. Epub 2012 Dec 11. PubMed 23233530.
Backbone
  Vector backbone: pCI-neo
  Vector type: Mammalian Expression
Growth in bacteria
  Bacterial resistance: Ampicillin, 100 μg/mL
  Growth temperature: 37°C
  Growth strain: DH5alpha
  Copy number: High Copy
Gene/Insert
  Gene/Insert name: prostatic acid phosphatase isoform 1
  Species: H. sapiens (human)
  Entrez Gene: ACP3 (a.k.a. 5'-NT, ACP-3, ACPP, TM-PAP)
  Tag / fusion protein: V5 (C terminal on insert)
  Cloning method: TOPO Cloning
Terms and licenses: Academic/Nonprofit Terms; Industry Terms: Not Available to Industry
Depositor comments: The plasmid contains a V360A compared to the reference NP_001090.2 that is not of concern for function.
How to cite: ACPPiso1-V5 was a gift from Federico Sesti (Addgene plasmid # 113052 ; http://n2t.net/addgene:113052 ; RRID:Addgene_113052)
