[The description below was written by a language model from this plasmid's Addgene catalogue record and pLannotate feature annotations shown in this document.]
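Description:
ACPPiso1-V5 is a mammalian expression plasmid built on the pCI-neo backbone that drives production of human prostatic acid phosphatase isoform 1 (gene ACP3, also known as ACPP). The sequenced record is 6,648 nt. In bacteria it is maintained at high copy through a ColE1/pUC-type origin and selected with ampicillin via the β-lactamase gene and its native promoter. An f1 phage origin is also present, which in principle allows single-stranded DNA rescue. Short fragments annotated as lacZα, bom, rop and SV40 large T antigen are backbone remnants rather than functional units.

The expression cassette consists of the human cytomegalovirus immediate early enhancer and promoter followed by a chimeric β-globin/immunoglobulin heavy chain intron, which generally improves mRNA processing and expression. This is followed by the ACP3 coding sequence and an SV40 polyadenylation signal. A T7 promoter lies just upstream of the insert, permitting in vitro transcription, and a T3 promoter fragment sits on the opposite strand downstream. The catalogue entry lists a C-terminal V5 epitope tag for antibody detection of the protein. The feature table does not annotate this tag separately, although there is unannotated sequence between the end of the ACP3 feature and the T3 fragment. The depositor notes a V360A difference from the reference protein that is not considered to affect function. A separate SV40 enhancer/early promoter drives the neomycin phosphotransferase gene with a synthetic poly(A) signal, allowing G418 selection of stably transfected mammalian cells. The plasmid is used for transient or stable expression of tagged prostatic acid phosphatase in mammalian cells. The associated publication concerns modulation of Shaw-like potassium channels.
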