Features (pLannotate 1.2.2; 19 found; start..end, strand, type, name):
      3..380     +  enhancer       CMV enhancer: human cytomegalovirus immediate early enhancer
    381..592     +  promoter       CMV promoter: human cytomegalovirus (CMV) immediate early promoter
    753..885     +  intron         chimeric intron: chimera between introns from human β-globin and immunoglobulin heavy chain genes
    930..948     +  promoter       T7 promoter: promoter for bacteriophage T7 RNA polymerase
    960..2117    +  CDS            ACP3: PPAP_HUMAN - Also known as ACPP. Experimental evidence at protein level: Swiss-Prot protein existence level 1. [PAPf39]: (Microbial infection) Forms amyloid beta-sheet fibrils in semen. These fibrils, termed SEVI (semen-derived enhancer of viral infection) capture HIV virions, attach them to target cells and enhance infection (PubMed:18083097, PubMed:19451623, PubMed:19897482). SEVI amyloid fibrils are degraded by polyphenol epigallocatechin-3- gallate (EGCG), a constituent of green tea (PubMed:19451623). Target cell attachment and enhancement of HIV infection is inhibited by surfen (PubMed:19
   2180..2197    -  promoter       T3 promoter (fragment): promoter for bacteriophage T3 RNA polymerase
   2215..2336    -  polyA_signal   SV40 poly(A) signal: SV40 polyadenylation signal
   2359..2427    -  CDS            large T antigen (fragment): large T antigen from SV40 (simian virus 40)
   2451..2518    +  CDS            lacZα (fragment): LacZα fragment of β-galactosidase; lacZ fragment
   2522..2950    +  rep_origin     f1 ori (sequence partly withheld): f1 bacteriophage origin of replication; arrow indicates direction of (+) strand synthesis
   2978..3029    -  misc_feature   bom (fragment): basis of mobility region from pBR322
   3094..3451    +  promoter       SV40 promoter: SV40 enhancer and early promoter
   3502..4293    +  CDS            neo: KKA2_KLEPN - Also known as kan, nptII. Experimental evidence at protein level: Swiss-Prot protein existence level 1. Resistance to kanamycin, neomycin, paromomycin, ribostamycin, butirosin and gentamicin B. From Klebsiella pneumoniae.
   4360..4408    +  polyA_signal   poly(A) signal: synthetic polyadenylation signal
   4428..4482    -  misc_feature   bom (fragment): basis of mobility region from pBR322
   4584..4619    -  CDS            rop (fragment): Rop protein, which maintains plasmids at low copy number; rop
   4714..4818    +  promoter       AmpR promoter: bla
   4819..5679    +  CDS            AmpR: β-lactamase; bla; confers resistance to ampicillin, carbenicillin, and related antibiotics
   5850..6438    +  rep_origin     ori: high-copy-number ColE1/pMB1/pBR322/pUC origin of replication
>Addgene plasmid #113052 | ACPPiso1-V5 | addgene full sequence | sequence record 217206 | Addgene NGS Result
GGCATTGATTATTGACTAGTTATTAATAGTAATCAATTACGGGGTCATTAGTTCATAGCCCATATATGGA
GTTCCGCGTTACATAACTTACGGTAAATGGCCCGCCTGGCTGACCGCCCAACGACCCCCGCCCATTGACG
TCAATAATGACGTATGTTCCCATAGTAACGCCAATAGGGACTTTCCATTGACGTCAATGGGTGGAGTATT
TACGGTAAACTGCCCACTTGGCAGTACATCAAGTGTATCATATGCCAAGTCCGCCCCCTATTGACGTCAA
TGACGGTAAATGGCCCGCCTGGCATTATGCCCAGTACATGACCTTACGGGACTTTCCTACTTGGCAGTAC
ATCTACGTATTAGTCATCGCTATTACCATGGTGATGCGGTTTTGGCAGTACACCAATGGGCGTGGATAGC
GGTTTGACTCACGGGGATTTCCAAGTCTCCACCCCATTGACGTCAATGGGAGTTTGTTTTGGCACCAAAA
TCAACGGGACTTTCCAAAATGTCGTAACAACTGCGATCGCCCGCCCCGTTGACGCAAATGGGCGGTAGGC
GTGTACGGTGGGAGGTCTATATAAGCAGAGCTCGTTTAGTGAACCGTCAGATCACTAGAAGCTTTATTGC
GGTAGTTTATCACAGTTAAATTGCTAACGCAGTCAGTGCTTCTGACACAACAGTCTCGAACTTAAGCTGC
AGTGACTCTCTTAAGGTAGCCTTGCAGAAGTTGGTCGTGAGGCACTGGGCAGGTAAGTATCAAGGTTACA
AGACAGGTTTAAGGAGACCAATAGAAACTGGGCTTGTCGAGACAGAGAAGACTCTTGCGTTTCTGATAGG
CACCTATTGGTCTTACTGACATCCACTTTGCCTTTCTCTCCACAGGTGTCCACTCCCAGTTCAATTACAG
CTCTTAAGGCTAGAGTACTTAATACGACTCACTATAGGCTAGCCTCGAGATGAGAGCTGCACCCCTCCTC
CTGGCCAGGGCAGCAAGCCTTAGCCTTGGCTTCTTGTTTCTGCTTTTTTTCTGGCTAGACCGAAGTGTAC
TAGCCAAGGAGTTGAAGTTTGTGACTTTGGTGTTTCGGCATGGAGACCGAAGTCCCATTGACACCTTTCC
CACTGACCCCATAAAGGAATCCTCATGGCCACAAGGATTTGGCCAACTCACCCAGCTGGGCATGGAGCAG
CATTATGAACTTGGAGAGTATATAAGAAAGAGGTATAGAAAATTCTTGAATGAGTCCTATAAACATGAAC
AGGTTTATATTCGAAGCACAGACGTTGACCGGACTTTGATGAGTGCTATGACAAACCTGGCAGCCCTGTT
TCCCCCAGAAGGTGTCAGCATCTGGAATCCTATCCTACTCTGGCAGCCCATCCCGGTGCACACAGTTCCT
CTTTCTGAAGATCAGTTGCTATACCTGCCTTTCAGGAACTGCCCTCGTTTTCAAGAACTTGAGAGTGAGA
CTTTGAAATCAGAGGAATTCCAGAAGAGGCTGCACCCTTATAAGGATTTTATAGCTACCTTGGGAAAACT
TTCAGGATTACATGGCCAGGACCTTTTTGGAATTTGGAGTAAAGTCTACGACCCTTTATATTGTGAGAGT
GTTCACAATTTCACTTTACCCTCCTGGGCCACTGAGGACACCATGACTAAGTTGAGAGAATTGTCAGAAT
TGTCCCTCCTGTCCCTCTATGGAATTCACAAGCAGAAAGAGAAATCTAGGCTCCAAGGGGGTGTCCTGGT
CAATGAAATCCTCAATCACATGAAGAGAGCAACTCAGATACCAAGCTACAAAAAACTTATCATGTATTCT
GCGCATGACACTACTGTGAGTGGCCTACAGATGGCGCTAGATGTTTACAACGGACTCCTTCCTCCCTATG
CTTCTTGCCACTTGACGGAATTGTACTTTGAGAAGGGGGAGTACTTTGTGGAGATGTACTATCGGAATGA
GACGCAGCACGAGCCGTATCCCCTCATGCTACCTGGCTGCAGCCCCAGCTGTCCTCTGGAGAGGTTTGCT
GAGCTGGCTGGCCCTGTGATCCCTCAAGACTGGTCCACGGAGTGTATGACCACAAACAGCCATCAAGGTA
CTGAAGACAGTACAGATGTCGACGGCAAACCAATCCCAAACCCACTGCTGGGCCTGGATTAAGGATCCGC
GGCCGCTTCCCTTTAGTGAGGGTTAATGCTTCGAGCAGACATGATAAGATACATTGATGAGTTTGGACAA
ACCACAACTAGAATGCAGTGAAAAAAATGCTTTATTTGTGAAATTTGTGATGCTATTGCTTTATTTGTAA
CCATTATAAGCTGCAATAAACAAGTTAACAACAACAATTGCATTCATTTTATGTTTCAGGTTCAGGGGGA
GATGTGGGAGGTTTTTTAAAGCAAGTAAAACCTCTACAAATGTGGTAAAATCCGATAAGGATCGATCCGG
GCTGGCGTAATAGCGAAGAGGCCCGCACCGATCGCCCTTCCCAACAGTTGCGCAGCCTGAATGGCGAATG
G
[124 nt withheld, positions 2522-2645]
C
[91 nt withheld, positions 2647-2737]
A
[49 nt withheld, positions 2739-2787]
CCTTTGACGTTGGAGTCCACGTTCTTT
[37 nt withheld, positions 2815-2851]
ACCCTATCTCGGTCTATTCTTTTGATTTATAAGGGATTTTGCCGATTTCGGCCTATTGGTTAAAAAATGA
GCTGATTTAACAAAAATTTAACGCGAATTTTAACAAAATATTAACGCTTACAATTTCCTGATGCGGTATT
TTCTCCTTACGCATCTGTGCGGTATTTCACACCGCATACGCGGATCTGCGCAGCACCATGGCCTGAAATA
ACCTCTGAAAGAGGAACTTGGTTAGGTACCTTCTGAGGCGGAAAGAACCAGCTGTGGAATGTGTGTCAGT
TAGGGTGTGGAAAGTCCCCAGGCTCCCCAGCAGGCAGAAGTATGCAAAGCATGCATCTCAATTAGTCAGC
AACCAGGTGTGGAAAGTCCCCAGGCTCCCCAGCAGGCAGAAGTATGCAAAGCATGCATCTCAATTAGTCA
GCAACCATAGTCCCGCCCCTAACTCCGCCCATCCCGCCCCTAACTCCGCCCAGTTCCGCCCATTCTCCGC
CCCATGGCTGACTAATTTTTTTTATTTATGCAGAGGCCGAGGCCGCCTCGGCCTCTGAGCTATTCCAGAA
GTAGTGAGGAGGCTTTTTTGGAGGCCTAGGCTTTTGCAAAAAGCTTGATTCTTCTGACACAACAGTCTCG
AACTTAAGGCTAGAGCCACCATGATTGAACAAGATGGATTGCACGCAGGTTCTCCGGCCGCTTGGGTGGA
GAGGCTATTCGGCTATGACTGGGCACAACAGACAATCGGCTGCTCTGATGCCGCCGTGTTCCGGCTGTCA
GCGCAGGGGCGCCCGGTTCTTTTTGTCAAGACCGACCTGTCCGGTGCCCTGAATGAACTGCAGGACGAGG
CAGCGCGGCTATCGTGGCTGGCCACGACGGGCGTTCCTTGCGCAGCTGTGCTCGACGTTGTCACTGAAGC
GGGAAGGGACTGGCTGCTATTGGGCGAAGTGCCGGGGCAGGATCTCCTGTCATCTCACCTTGCTCCTGCC
GAGAAAGTATCCATCATGGCTGATGCAATGCGGCGGCTGCATACGCTTGATCCGGCTACCTGCCCATTCG
ACCACCAAGCGAAACATCGCATCGAGCGAGCACGTACTCGGATGGAAGCCGGTCTTGTCGATCAGGATGA
TCTGGACGAAGAGCATCAGGGGCTCGCGCCAGCCGAACTGTTCGCCAGGCTCAAGGCGCGCATGCCCGAC
GGCGAGGATCTCGTCGTGACCCATGGCGATGCCTGCTTGCCGAATATCATGGTGGAAAATGGCCGCTTTT
CTGGATTCATCGACTGTGGCCGGCTGGGTGTGGCGGACCGCTATCAGGACATAGCGTTGGCTACCCGTGA
TATTGCTGAAGAGCTTGGCGGCGAATGGGCTGACCGCTTCCTCGTGCTTTACGGTATCGCCGCTCCCGAT
TCGCAGCGCATCGCCTTCTATCGCCTTCTTGACGAGTTCTTCTGAGCGGGACTCTGGGGTTCGAAATGAC
CGACCAAGCGACGCCCAACCTGCCATCACGATGGCCGCAATAAAATATCTTTATTTTCATTACATCTGTG
TGTTGGTTTTTTGTGTGAATCGATAGCGATAAGGATCCGCGTATGGTGCACTCTCAGTACAATCTGCTCT
GATGCCGCATAGTTAAGCCAGCCCCGACACCCGCCAACACCCGCTGACGCGCCCTGACGGGCTTGTCTGC
TCCCGGCATCCGCTTACAGACAAGCTGTGACCGTCTCCGGGAGCTGCATGTGTCAGAGGTTTTCACCGTC
ATCACCGAAACGCGCGAGACGAAAGGGCCTCGTGATACGCCTATTTTTATAGGTTAATGTCATGATAATA
ATGGTTTCTTAGACGTCAGGTGGCACTTTTCGGGGAAATGTGCGCGGAACCCCTATTTGTTTATTTTTCT
AAATACATTCAAATATGTATCCGCTCATGAGACAATAACCCTGATAAATGCTTCAATAATATTGAAAAAG
GAAGAGTATGAGTATTCAACATTTCCGTGTCGCCCTTATTCCCTTTTTTGCGGCATTTTGCCTTCCTGTT
TTTGCTCACCCAGAAACGCTGGTGAAAGTAAAAGATGCTGAAGATCAGTTGGGTGCACGAGTGGGTTACA
TCGAACTGGATCTCAACAGCGGTAAGATCCTTGAGAGTTTTCGCCCCGAAGAACGTTTTCCAATGATGAG
CACTTTTAAAGTTCTGCTATGTGGCGCGGTATTATCCCGTATTGACGCCGGGCAAGAGCAACTCGGTCGC
CGCATACACTATTCTCAGAATGACTTGGTTGAGTACTCACCAGTCACAGAAAAGCATCTTACGGATGGCA
TGACAGTAAGAGAATTATGCAGTGCTGCCATAACCATGAGTGATAACACTGCGGCCAACTTACTTCTGAC
AACGATCGGAGGACCGAAGGAGCTAACCGCTTTTTTGCACAACATGGGGGATCATGTAACTCGCCTTGAT
CGTTGGGAACCGGAGCTGAATGAAGCCATACCAAACGACGAGCGTGACACCACGATGCCTGTAGCAATGG
CAACAACGTTGCGCAAACTATTAACTGGCGAACTACTTACTCTAGCTTCCCGGCAACAATTAATAGACTG
GATGGAGGCGGATAAAGTTGCAGGACCACTTCTGCGCTCGGCCCTTCCGGCTGGCTGGTTTATTGCTGAT
AAATCTGGAGCCGGTGAGCGTGGGTCTCGCGGTATCATTGCAGCACTGGGGCCAGATGGTAAGCCCTCCC
GTATCGTAGTTATCTACACGACGGGGAGTCAGGCAACTATGGATGAACGAAATAGACAGATCGCTGAGAT
AGGTGCCTCACTGATTAAGCATTGGTAACTGTCAGACCAAGTTTACTCATATATACTTTAGATTGATTTA
AAACTTCATTTTTAATTTAAAAGGATCTAGGTGAAGATCCTTTTTGATAATCTCATGACCAAAATCCCTT
AACGTGAGTTTTCGTTCCACTGAGCGTCAGACCCCGTAGAAAAGATCAAAGGATCTTCTTGAGATCCTTT
TTTTCTGCGCGTAATCTGCTGCTTGCAAACAAAAAAACCACCGCTACCAGCGGTGGTTTGTTTGCCGGAT
CAAGAGCTACCAACTCTTTTTCCGAAGGTAACTGGCTTCAGCAGAGCGCAGATACCAAATACTGTTCTTC
TAGTGTAGCCGTAGTTAGGCCACCACTTCAAGAACTCTGTAGCACCGCCTACATACCTCGCTCTGCTAAT
CCTGTTACCAGTGGCTGCTGCCAGTGGCGATAAGTCGTGTCTTACCGGGTTGGACTCAAGACGATAGTTA
CCGGATAAGGCGCAGCGGTCGGGCTGAACGGGGGGTTCGTGCACACAGCCCAGCTTGGAGCGAACGACCT
ACACCGAACTGAGATACCTACAGCGTGAGCTATGAGAAAGCGCCACGCTTCCCGAAGGGAGAAAGGCGGA
CAGGTATCCGGTAAGCGGCAGGGTCGGAACAGGAGAGCGCACGAGGGAGCTTCCAGGGGGAAACGCCTGG
TATCTTTATAGTCCTGTCGGGTTTCGCCACCTCTGACTTGAGCGTCGATTTTTGTGATGCTCGTCAGGGG
GGCGGAGCCTATGGAAAAACGCCAGCAACGCGGCCTTTTTACGGTTCCTGGCCTTTTGCTGGCCTTTTGC
TCACATGGCTCGACAGATCTTCAATATTGGCCATTAGCCATATTATTCATTGGTTATATAGCATAAATCA
ATATTGGCTATTGGCCATTGCATACGTTGTATCTATATCATAATATGTACATTTATATTGGCTCATGTCC
AATATGACCGCCATGTT
